>Addgene plasmid #135989 | pcDNA3-His:CRY2:nls:VPR | addgene full sequence | sequence record 269558 | Addgene NGS Result
GACGGATCGGGAGATCTCCCGATCCCCTATGGTGCACTCTCAGTACAATCTGCTCTGATGCCGCATAGTT
AAGCCAGTATCTGCTCCCTGCTTGTGTGTTGGAGGTCGCTGAGTAGTGCGCGAGCAAAATTTAAGCTACA
ACAAGGCAAGGCTTGACCGACAATTGCATGAAGAATCTGCTTAGGGTTAGGCGTTTTGCGCTGCTTCGCG
ATGTACGGGCCAGATATACGCGTTGACATTGATTATTGACTAGTTATTAATAGTAATCAATTACGGGGTC
ATTAGTTCATAGCCCATATATGGAGTTCCGCGTTACATAACTTACGGTAAATGGCCCGCCTGGCTGACCG
CCCAACGACCCCCGCCCATTGACGTCAATAATGACGTATGTTCCCATAGTAACGCCAATAGGGACTTTCC
ATTGACGTCAATGGGTGGAGTATTTACGGTAAACTGCCCACTTGGCAGTACATCAAGTGTATCATATGCC
AAGTACGCCCCCTATTGACGTCAATGACGGTAAATGGCCCGCCTGGCATTATGCCCAGTACATGACCTTA
TGGGACTTTCCTACTTGGCAGTACATCTACGTATTAGTCATCGCTATTACCATGGTGATGCGGTTTTGGC
AGTACATCAATGGGCGTGGATAGCGGTTTGACTCACGGGGATTTCCAAGTCTCCACCCCATTGACGTCAA
TGGGAGTTTGTTTTGGCACCAAAATCAACGGGACTTTCCAAAATGTCGTAACAACTCCGCCCCATTGACG
CAAATGGGCGGTAGGCGTGTACGGTGGGAGGTCTATATAAGCAGAGCTCTCTGGCTAACTAGAGAACCCA
CTGCTTACTGGCTTATCGAAATTAATACGACTCACTATAGGGAGACCCAAGCTTGGTACCGAGCTCGGAT
CCACTAGTAACGGCCGCCAGTGTGCTGGAATTCGCCACCATGCACCACCACCACCACCACAAGATGGACA
AAAAGACTATAGTTTGGTTTAGAAGAGACCTAAGGATTGAGGATAATCCTGCATTAGCAGCAGCTGCTCA
CGAAGGATCTGTTTTTCCTGTCTTCATTTGGTGTCCTGAAGAAGAAGGACAGTTTTATCCTGGAAGAGCT
TCAAGATGGTGGATGAAACAATCACTTGCTCACTTATCTCAATCCTTGAAGGCTCTTGGATCTGACCTCA
CTTTAATCAAAACCCACAACACGATTTCAGCGATCTTGGATTGTATCCGCGTTACCGGTGCTACAAAAGT
CGTCTTTAACCACCTCTATGATCCTGTTTCGTTAGTTCGGGACCATACCGTAAAGGAGAAGCTGGTGGAA
CGTGGGATCTCTGTGCAAAGCTACAATGGAGATCTATTGTATGAACCGTGGGAGATATACTGCGAAAAGG
GCAAACCTTTTACGAGTTTCAATTCTTACTGGAAGAAATGCTTAGATATGTCGATTGAATCCGTTATGCT
TCCTCCTCCTTGGCGGTTGATGCCAATAACTGCAGCGGCTGAAGCGATTTGGGCGTGTTCGATTGAAGAA
CTAGGGCTGGAGAATGAGGCCGAGAAACCGAGCAATGCGTTGTTAACTAGAGCTTGGTCTCCAGGATGGA
GCAATGCTGATAAGTTACTAAATGAGTTCATCGAGAAGCAGTTGATAGATTATGCAAAGAACAGCAAGAA
AGTTGTTGGGAATTCTACTTCACTACTTTCTCCGTATCTCCATTTCGGGGAAATAAGCGTCAGACACGTT
TTCCAGTGTGCCCGGATGAAACAAATTATATGGGCAAGAGATAAGAACAGTGAAGGAGAAGAAAGTGCAG
ATCTTTTTCTTAGGGGAATCGGTTTAAGAGAGTATTCTCGGTATATATGTTTCAACTTCCCGTTTACTCA
CGAGCAATCGTTGTTGAGTCATCTTCGGTTTTTCCCTTGGGATGCTGATGTTGATAAGTTCAAGGCCTGG
AGACAAGGCAGGACCGGTTATCCGTTGGTGGATGCCGGAATGAGAGAGCTTTGGGCTACCGGATGGATGC
ATAACAGAATAAGAGTGATTGTTTCAAGCTTTGCTGTGAAGTTTCTTCTCCTTCCATGGAAATGGGGAAT
GAAGTATTTCTGGGATACACTTTTGGATGCTGATTTGGAATGTGACATCCTTGGCTGGCAGTATATCTCT
GGGAGTATCCCCGATGGCCACGAGCTTGATCGCTTGGACAATCCCGCGTTACAAGGCGCCAAATATGACC
CAGAAGGTGAGTACATAAGGCAATGGCTTCCCGAGCTTGCGAGATTGCCAACTGAATGGATCCATCATCC
ATGGGACGCTCCTTTAACCGTACTCAAAGCTTCTGGTGTGGAACTCGGAACAAACTATGCGAAACCCATT
GTAGACATCGACACAGCTCGTGAGCTACTAGCTAAAGCTATTTCAAGAACCCGTGAAGCACAGATCATGA
TCGGAGCAGCAGATCCAAAAAAGAAGAGAAAGGTAGAGGCCAGCGGTTCGGGACGGGCTGACGCATTGGA
CGATTTTGATCTGGATATGCTGGGAAGTGACGCCCTCGATGATTTTGACCTTGACATGCTTGGTTCGGAT
GCCCTTGATGACTTTGACCTCGACATGCTCGGCAGTGACGCCCTTGATGATTTCGACCTGGACATGCTGA
TTAACACTAGTGGCGGCTCTGGCGGCGGCTCCGGAGGCTCTAGCCAGTACCTGCCCGACACCGACGACCG
GCACCGGATCGAGGAAAAGCGGAAGCGGACCTACGAGACATTCAAGAGCATCATGAAGAAGTCCCCCTTC
AGCGGCCCCACCGACCCTAGACCTCCACCTAGAAGAATCGCCGTGCCCAGCAGATCCAGCGCCAGCGTGC
CAAAACCTGCCCCCCAGCCTTACCCCTTCACCAGCAGCCTGAGCACCATCAACTACGACGAGTTCCCTAC
CATGGTGTTCCCCAGCGGCCAGATCTCTCAGGCCTCTGCTCTGGCTCCAGCCCCTCCTCAGGTGCTGCCT
CAGGCTCCTGCTCCTGCACCAGCTCCAGCCATGGTGTCTGCACTGGCTCAGGCACCAGCACCCGTGCCTG
TGCTGGCTCCTGGACCTCCACAGGCTGTGGCTCCACCAGCCCCTAAACCTACACAGGCCGGCGAGGGCAC
ACTGTCTGAAGCTCTGCTGCAGCTGCAGTTCGACGACGAGGATCTGGGAGCCCTGCTGGGAAACAGCACC
GATCCTGCCGTGTTCACCGACCTGGCCAGCGTGGACAACAGCGAGTTCCAGCAGCTGCTGAACCAGGGCA
TCCCTGTGGCCCCTCACACCACCGAGCCCATGCTGATGGAATACCCCGAGGCCATCACCCGGCTCGTGAC
AGGCGCTCAGAGGCCTCCTGATCCAGCTCCTGCCCCTCTGGGAGCACCAGGCCTGCCTAATGGACTGCTG
TCTGGCGACGAGGACTTCAGCTCTATCGCCGATATGGATTTCTCAGCCTTGCTGGGCTCTGGCAGCGGCA
GCCGGGATTCCAGGGAAGGGATGTTTTTGCCGAAGCCTGAGGCCGGCTCCGCTATTAGTGACGTGTTTGA
GGGCCGCGAGGTGTGCCAGCCAAAACGAATCCGGCCATTTCATCCTCCAGGAAGTCCATGGGCCAACCGC
CCACTCCCCGCCAGCCTCGCACCAACACCAACCGGTCCAGTACATGAGCCAGTCGGGTCACTGACCCCGG
CACCAGTCCCTCAGCCACTGGACCCAGCGCCCGCAGTGACTCCCGAGGCCAGTCACCTGTTGGAGGACCC
CGATGAAGAGACGAGCCAGGCTGTCAAAGCCCTTCGGGAGATGGCCGATACTGTGATTCCCCAGAAGGAA
GAGGCTGCAATCTGTGGCCAAATGGACCTTTCCCATCCGCCCCCAAGGGGCCATCTGGATGAGCTGACAA
CCACACTTGAGTCCATGACCGAGGATCTGAACCTGGACTCACCCCTGACCCCGGAATTGAACGAGATTCT
GGATACCTTCCTGAACGACGAGTGCCTCTTGCATGCCATGCATATCAGCACAGGACTGTCCATCTTCGAC
ACATCTCTGTTTTGATCTAGAGGGCCCTATTCTATAGTGTCACCTAAATGCTAGAGCTCGCTGATCAGCC
TCGACTGTGCCTTCTAGTTGCCAGCCATCTGTTGTTTGCCCCTCCCCCGTGCCTTCCTTGACCCTGGAAG
GTGCCACTCCCACTGTCCTTTCCTAATAAAATGAGGAAATTGCATCGCATTGTCTGAGTAGGTGTCATTC
TATTCTGGGGGGTGGGGTGGGGCAGGACAGCAAGGGGGAGGATTGGGAAGACAATAGCAGGCATGCTGGG
GATGCGGTGGGCTCTATGGCTTCTGAGGCGGAAAGAACCAGCTGGGGCTCTAGGGGGTATCCCC
[124 nt withheld, positions 4405-4528]
C
[91 nt withheld, positions 4530-4620]
A
[49 nt withheld, positions 4622-4670]
CCTTTGACGTTGGAGTCCACGTTCTTT
[37 nt withheld, positions 4698-4734]
ACCCTATCTCGGTCTATTCTTTTGATTTATAAGGGATTTTGCCGATTTCGGCCTATTGGTTAAAAAATGA
GCTGATTTAACAAAAATTTAACGCGAATTAATTCTGTGGAATGTGTGTCAGTTAGGGTGTGGAAAGTCCC
CAGGCTCCCCAGCAGGCAGAAGTATGCAAAGCATGCATCTCAATTAGTCAGCAACCAGGTGTGGAAAGTC
CCCAGGCTCCCCAGCAGGCAGAAGTATGCAAAGCATGCATCTCAATTAGTCAGCAACCATAGTCCCGCCC
CTAACTCCGCCCATCCCGCCCCTAACTCCGCCCAGTTCCGCCCATTCTCCGCCCCATGGCTGACTAATTT
TTTTTATTTATGCAGAGGCCGAGGCCGCCTCTGCCTCTGAGCTATTCCAGAAGTAGTGAGGAGGCTTTTT
TGGAGGCCTAGGCTTTTGCAAAAAGCTCCCGGGAGCTTGTATATCCATTTTCGGATCTGATCAAGAGACA
GGATGAGGATCGTTTCGCATGATTGAACAAGATGGATTGCACGCAGGTTCTCCGGCCGCTTGGGTGGAGA
GGCTATTCGGCTATGACTGGGCACAACAGACAATCGGCTGCTCTGATGCCGCCGTGTTCCGGCTGTCAGC
GCAGGGGCGCCCGGTTCTTTTTGTCAAGACCGACCTGTCCGGTGCCCTGAATGAACTGCAGGACGAGGCA
GCGCGGCTATCGTGGCTGGCCACGACGGGCGTTCCTTGCGCAGCTGTGCTCGACGTTGTCACTGAAGCGG
GAAGGGACTGGCTGCTATTGGGCGAAGTGCCGGGGCAGGATCTCCTGTCATCTCACCTTGCTCCTGCCGA
GAAAGTATCCATCATGGCTGATGCAATGCGGCGGCTGCATACGCTTGATCCGGCTACCTGCCCATTCGAC
CACCAAGCGAAACATCGCATCGAGCGAGCACGTACTCGGATGGAAGCCGGTCTTGTCGATCAGGATGATC
TGGACGAAGAGCATCAGGGGCTCGCGCCAGCCGAACTGTTCGCCAGGCTCAAGGCGCGCATGCCCGACGG
CGAGGATCTCGTCGTGACCCATGGCGATGCCTGCTTGCCGAATATCATGGTGGAAAATGGCCGCTTTTCT
GGATTCATCGACTGTGGCCGGCTGGGTGTGGCGGACCGCTATCAGGACATAGCGTTGGCTACCCGTGATA
TTGCTGAAGAGCTTGGCGGCGAATGGGCTGACCGCTTCCTCGTGCTTTACGGTATCGCCGCTCCCGATTC
GCAGCGCATCGCCTTCTATCGCCTTCTTGACGAGTTCTTCTGAGCGGGACTCTGGGGTTCGAAATGACCG
ACCAAGCGACGCCCAACCTGCCATCACGAGATTTCGATTCCACCGCCGCCTTCTATGAAAGGTTGGGCTT
CGGAATCGTTTTCCGGGACGCCGGCTGGATGATCCTCCAGCGCGGGGATCTCATGCTGGAGTTCTTCGCC
CACCCCAACTTGTTTATTGCAGCTTATAATGGTTACAAATAAAGCAATAGCATCACAAATTTCACAAATA
AAGCATTTTTTTCACTGCATTCTAGTTGTGGTTTGTCCAAACTCATCAATGTATCTTATCATGTCTGTAT
ACCGTCGACCTCTAGCTAGAGCTTGGCGTAATCATGGTCATAGCTGTTTCCTGTGTGAAATTGTTATCCG
CTCACAATTCCACACAACATACGAGCCGGAAGCATAAAGTGTAAAGCCTGGGGTGCCTAATGAGTGAGCT
AACTCACATTAATTGCGTTGCGCTCACTGCCCGCTTTCCAGTCGGGAAACCTGTCGTGCCAGCTGCATTA
ATGAATCGGCCAACGCGCGGGGAGAGGCGGTTTGCGTATTGGGCGCTCTTCCGCTTCCTCGCTCACTGAC
TCGCTGCGCTCGGTCGTTCGGCTGCGGCGAGCGGTATCAGCTCACTCAAAGGCGGTAATACGGTTATCCA
CAGAATCAGGGGATAACGCAGGAAAGAACATGTGAGCAAAAGGCCAGCAAAAGGCCAGGAACCGTAAAAA
GGCCGCGTTGCTGGCGTTTTTCCATAGGCTCCGCCCCCCTGACGAGCATCACAAAAATCGACGCTCAAGT
CAGAGGTGGCGAAACCCGACAGGACTATAAAGATACCAGGCGTTTCCCCCTGGAAGCTCCCTCGTGCGCT
CTCCTGTTCCGACCCTGCCGCTTACCGGATACCTGTCCGCCTTTCTCCCTTCGGGAAGCGTGGCGCTTTC
TCATAGCTCACGCTGTAGGTATCTCAGTTCGGTGTAGGTCGTTCGCTCCAAGCTGGGCTGTGTGCACGAA
CCCCCCGTTCAGCCCGACCGCTGCGCCTTATCCGGTAACTATCGTCTTGAGTCCAACCCGGTAAGACACG
ACTTATCGCCACTGGCAGCAGCCACTGGTAACAGGATTAGCAGAGCGAGGTATGTAGGCGGTGCTACAGA
GTTCTTGAAGTGGTGGCCTAACTACGGCTACACTAGAAGAACAGTATTTGGTATCTGCGCTCTGCTGAAG
CCAGTTACCTTCGGAAAAAGAGTTGGTAGCTCTTGATCCGGCAAACAAACCACCGCTGGTAGCGGTGGTT
TTTTTGTTTGCAAGCAGCAGATTACGCGCAGAAAAAAAGGATCTCAAGAAGATCCTTTGATCTTTTCTAC
GGGGTCTGACGCTCAGTGGAACGAAAACTCACGTTAAGGGATTTTGGTCATGAGATTATCAAAAAGGATC
TTCACCTAGATCCTTTTAAATTAAAAATGAAGTTTTAAATCAATCTAAAGTATATATGAGTAAACTTGGT
CTGACAGTTACCAATGCTTAATCAGTGAGGCACCTATCTCAGCGATCTGTCTATTTCGTTCATCCATAGT
TGCCTGACTCCCCGTCGTGTAGATAACTACGATACGGGAGGGCTTACCATCTGGCCCCAGTGCTGCAATG
ATACCGCGAGACCCACGCTCACCGGCTCCAGATTTATCAGCAATAAACCAGCCAGCCGGAAGGGCCGAGC
GCAGAAGTGGTCCTGCAACTTTATCCGCCTCCATCCAGTCTATTAATTGTTGCCGGGAAGCTAGAGTAAG
TAGTTCGCCAGTTAATAGTTTGCGCAACGTTGTTGCCATTGCTACAGGCATCGTGGTGTCACGCTCGTCG
TTTGGTATGGCTTCATTCAGCTCCGGTTCCCAACGATCAAGGCGAGTTACATGATCCCCCATGTTGTGCA
AAAAAGCGGTTAGCTCCTTCGGTCCTCCGATCGTTGTCAGAAGTAAGTTGGCCGCAGTGTTATCACTCAT
GGTTATGGCAGCACTGCATAATTCTCTTACTGTCATGCCATCCGTAAGATGCTTTTCTGTGACTGGTGAG
TACTCAACCAAGTCATTCTGAGAATAGTGTATGCGGCGACCGAGTTGCTCTTGCCCGGCGTCAATACGGG
ATAATACCGCGCCACATAGCAGAACTTTAAAAGTGCTCATCATTGGAAAACGTTCTTCGGGGCGAAAACT
CTCAAGGATCTTACCGCTGTTGAGATCCAGTTCGATGTAACCCACTCGTGCACCCAACTGATCTTCAGCA
TCTTTTACTTTCACCAGCGTTTCTGGGTGAGCAAAAACAGGAAGGCAAAATGCCGCAAAAAAGGGAATAA
GGGCGACACGGAAATGTTGAATACTCATACTCTTCCTTTTTCAATATTATTGAAGCATTTATCAGGGTTA
TTGTCTCATGAGCGGATACATATTTGAATGTATTTAGAAAAATAAACAAATAGGGGTTCCGCGCACATTT
CCCCGAAAAGTGCCACCTGACGTC
Features (pLannotate 1.2.2; 26 found; start..end, strand, type, name):
     28..80      -  misc_feature   bom (fragment): basis of mobility region from pBR322
    235..614     +  enhancer       CMV enhancer: human cytomegalovirus immediate early enhancer
    615..818     +  promoter       CMV promoter: human cytomegalovirus (CMV) immediate early promoter
    814..847     +  LTR            5' LTR (truncated) (fragment): truncated 5' long terminal repeat (LTR) from HIV-1
    863..881     +  promoter       T7 promoter: promoter for bacteriophage T7 RNA polymerase
    953..970     +  CDS            9xHis (fragment): 9xHis affinity tag
    971..2461    +  CDS            CRY2PHR: N-terminal photolyase homology region of Arabidopsis thaliana cryptochrome 2 binds to CIB1 upon exposure to blue light (Kennedy et al., 2010)
   2465..2485    +  CDS            SV40 NLS: nuclear localization signal of SV40 (simian virus 40) large T antigen
   2630..2646    +  CDS            VP96 (fragment): 6 tandem repeats of the minimal activation domain of herpes simplex virus VP16 (Cheng et al., 2013)
   2705..3484    +  CDS            RELA (fragment): TF65_HUMAN - Also known as NFKB3. Experimental evidence at protein level: Swiss-Prot protein existence level 1. NF-kappa-B is a pleiotropic transcription factor present in almost all cell types and is the endpoint of a series of signal transduction events that are initiated by a vast array of stimuli related to many biological processes such as inflammation, immunity, differentiation, cell growth, tumorigenesis and apoptosis. NF-kappa-B is a homo- or heterodimeric complex formed by the Rel-like domain- containing proteins RELA/p65, RELB, NFKB1/p105, NFKB1/p50, REL and NFKB2/p52. The heterodime
   3503..4072    +  CDS            Rta AD: transcriptional activation domain from the human herpesvirus 4 (Epstein-Barr virus) replication and transcription activator Rta/BRLF1 (Hardwick et al., 1992; Chavez et al., 2015)
   4091..4109    -  promoter       SP6 promoter: promoter for bacteriophage SP6 RNA polymerase
   4135..4359    +  polyA_signal   bGH poly(A) signal: bovine growth hormone polyadenylation signal
   4363..4384    +  promoter       SV40 promoter (fragment): SV40 enhancer and early promoter
   4405..4833    +  rep_origin     f1 ori (sequence partly withheld): f1 bacteriophage origin of replication; arrow indicates direction of (+) strand synthesis
   4847..5176    +  promoter       SV40 promoter: SV40 enhancer and early promoter
   5243..6034    +  CDS            neo: KKA2_KLEPN - Also known as kan, nptII. Experimental evidence at protein level: Swiss-Prot protein existence level 1. Resistance to kanamycin, neomycin, paromomycin, ribostamycin, butirosin and gentamicin B. From Klebsiella pneumoniae.
   6058..6216    +  CDS            ble (fragment): BLE_KLEPN - Experimental evidence at protein level: Swiss-Prot protein existence level 1. Binding protein with a strong affinity to the bleomycin family of antibiotics. Binds to CL990; an antimitotic-antibiotic compound. From Klebsiella pneumoniae.
   6211..6332    +  polyA_signal   SV40 poly(A) signal: SV40 polyadenylation signal
   6405..6421    -  protein_bind   lac operator: The lac repressor binds to the lac operator to inhibit transcription in E. coli. This inhibition can be relieved by adding lactose or isopropyl-β-D-thiogalactopyranoside (IPTG). lac repressor encoded by lacI
   6429..6459    -  promoter       lac promoter: promoter for the E. coli lac operon
   6474..6495    -  protein_bind   CAP binding site: CAP binding activates transcription in the presence of cAMP. E. coli catabolite activator protein
   6508..6600    -  CDS            lacI (fragment): lac repressor; lacI; The lac repressor binds to the lac operator to inhibit transcription in E. coli. This inhibition can be relieved by adding lactose or isopropyl-β-D-thiogalactopyranoside (IPTG).
   6783..7371    -  rep_origin     ori: high-copy-number ColE1/pMB1/pBR322/pUC origin of replication
   7542..8402    -  CDS            AmpR: β-lactamase; bla; confers resistance to ampicillin, carbenicillin, and related antibiotics
   8403..8507    -  promoter       AmpR promoter: bla
