[The description below was written by a language model from this plasmid's Addgene catalogue record and pLannotate feature annotations shown in this document.]
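Description:
pcDNA3-His:CRY2:nls:VPR is a mammalian expression plasmid of about 8.5 kb built on the pcDNA3 backbone. It produces one half of a blue light-controlled transcriptional activator. It is propagated in E. coli through a high-copy ColE1/pUC-type origin with ampicillin selection (AmpR under its own bla promoter) and also carries an f1 origin. For selection in mammalian cells, an SV40 enhancer/early promoter drives a neomycin phosphotransferase gene followed by an SV40 polyadenylation signal, allowing G418 selection. Short fragment annotations (HIV-1 LTR, ble, lacI, bom) appear to be backbone remnants or similarity hits rather than functional parts.

The payload is a single fusion open reading frame of roughly 3.1 kb, placed between the CMV immediate-early enhancer/promoter and the bovine growth hormone polyadenylation signal. T7 and SP6 promoters from the backbone flank it. The fusion begins with an N-terminal His tag, followed by CRY2PHR, the photolyase homology region of Arabidopsis thaliana cryptochrome 2, which binds its partner CIB1 under blue light. Next come an SV40 large T antigen nuclear localization signal and the tripartite VPR activation domain. VPR is annotated here as a VP16-derived repeat segment, a portion of human RELA (p65) and the Epstein-Barr virus Rta activation domain.

The construct has no DNA-binding module, so it is presumably meant to be co-expressed with a CIB1-type partner fused to a DNA-targeting domain. Illumination would then recruit VPR to a target promoter and switch on transcription. The record does not name that partner. The plasmid comes from work on engineering regulated protein interactions in mammalian cells.
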