Addgene plasmid #135989: pcDNA3-His:CRY2:nls:VPR
Purpose: Expresses the CRY2 blue light-inducible domain fused to the VPR transcriptional activation domain in mammalian cells
Depositing lab: Roman Jerala. Publication: A tunable orthogonal coiled-coil interaction toolbox for engineering mammalian cells. Lebar T, Lainscek D, Merljak E, Aupic J, Jerala R. Nat Chem Biol. 2020 Jan 6. pii: 10.1038/s41589-019-0443-y. doi: 10.1038/s41589-019-0443-y. PubMed 31907374.
Backbone
  Vector backbone: pcDNA3
  Backbone manufacturer: ThermoFisher
  Backbone size w/o insert (bp): 5400
  Total vector size (bp): 8539
  Vector type: Mammalian Expression
  Selectable markers: Neomycin (select with G418)
Growth in bacteria
  Bacterial resistance: Ampicillin, 100 μg/mL
  Growth temperature: 37°C
  Growth strain: DH5alpha
  Copy number: High Copy
Gene/Insert 1
  Gene/Insert name: CRY2 domain fused to the VPR activation domain
  Species: H. sapiens (human), M. musculus (mouse), A. thaliana (mustard weed)
  Promoter: CMV
  Tag / fusion protein: His (N terminal on insert)
  Cloning method: Gibson Cloning
  Sequencing primers: 5′ CGCAAATGGGCGGTAGGCGTG; 3′ TAGAAGGCACAGTCGAGG
Gene/Insert 2
  Gene/Insert name: CRY2 domain fused to the VPR activation domain
  Species: H. sapiens (human), M. musculus (mouse), A. thaliana (mustard weed)
  Insert size (bp): 3126
  Tag / fusion protein: His (N terminal on insert)
Terms and licenses: Academic/Nonprofit Terms; Industry Terms: Not Available to Industry
How to cite: pcDNA3-His:CRY2:nls:VPR was a gift from Roman Jerala (Addgene plasmid # 135989 ; http://n2t.net/addgene:135989 ; RRID:Addgene_135989)
